>Addgene plasmid #63600 | pX330A_dCas9-1x6 | addgene full sequence | sequence record 420349 | Addgene NGS Result
AGGTACCCGTTACATAACTTACGGTAAATGGCCCGCCTGGCTGACCGCCCAACGACCCCCGCCCATTGAC
GTCAATAGTAACGCCAATAGGGACTTTCCATTGACGTCAATGGGTGGAGTATTTACGGTAAACTGCCCAC
TTGGCAGTACATCAAGTGTATCATATGCCAAGTACGCCCCCTATTGACGTCAATGACGGTAAATGGCCCG
CCTGGCATTGTGCCCAGTACATGACCTTATGGGACTTTCCTACTTGGCAGTACATCTACGTATTAGTCAT
CGCTATTACCATGGTCGAGGTGAGCCCCACGTTCTGCTTCACTCTCCCCATCTCCCCCCCCTCCCCACCC
CCAATTTTGTATTTATTTATTTTTTAATTATTTTGTGCAGCGATGGGGGCGGGGGGGGGGGGGCGCGCGC
CAGGCGGGGCGGGGCGGGGCGAGGGGCGGGGCGGGGCGAGGCGGAGAGGTGCGGCGGCAGCCAATCAGAG
CGGCGCGCTCCGAAAGTTTCCTTTTATGGCGAGGCGGCGGCGGCGGCGGCCCTATAAAAAGCGAAGCGCG
CGGCGGGCGGGAGTCGCTGCGCGCTGCCTTCGCCCCGTGCCCCGCTCCGCCGCCGCCTCGCGCCGCCCGC
CCCGGCTCTGACTGACCGCGTTACTCCCACAGGTGAGCGGGCGGGACGGCCCTTCTCCTCCGGGCTGTAA
TTAGCTGAGCAAGAGGTAAGGGTTTAAGGGATGGTTGGTTGGTGGGGTATTAATGTTTAATTACCTGGAG
CACCTGCCTGAAATCACTTTTTTTCAGGTTGGACCGGTGCCACCATGGACTATAAGGACCACGACGGAGA
CTACAAGGATCATGATATTGATTACAAAGACGATGACGATAAGATGGCCCCAAAGAAGAAGCGGAAGGTC
GGTATCCACGGAGTCCCAGCAGCCGACAAGAAGTACAGCATCGGCCTGGCCATCGGCACCAACTCTGTGG
GCTGGGCCGTGATCACCGACGAGTACAAGGTGCCCAGCAAGAAATTCAAGGTGCTGGGCAACACCGACCG
GCACAGCATCAAGAAGAACCTGATCGGAGCCCTGCTGTTCGACAGCGGCGAAACAGCCGAGGCCACCCGG
CTGAAGAGAACCGCCAGAAGAAGATACACCAGACGGAAGAACCGGATCTGCTATCTGCAAGAGATCTTCA
GCAACGAGATGGCCAAGGTGGACGACAGCTTCTTCCACAGACTGGAAGAGTCCTTCCTGGTGGAAGAGGA
TAAGAAGCACGAGCGGCACCCCATCTTCGGCAACATCGTGGACGAGGTGGCCTACCACGAGAAGTACCCC
ACCATCTACCACCTGAGAAAGAAACTGGTGGACAGCACCGACAAGGCCGACCTGCGGCTGATCTATCTGG
CCCTGGCCCACATGATCAAGTTCCGGGGCCACTTCCTGATCGAGGGCGACCTGAACCCCGACAACAGCGA
CGTGGACAAGCTGTTCATCCAGCTGGTGCAGACCTACAACCAGCTGTTCGAGGAAAACCCCATCAACGCC
AGCGGCGTGGACGCCAAGGCCATCCTGTCTGCCAGACTGAGCAAGAGCAGACGGCTGGAAAATCTGATCG
CCCAGCTGCCCGGCGAGAAGAAGAATGGCCTGTTCGGAAACCTGATTGCCCTGAGCCTGGGCCTGACCCC
CAACTTCAAGAGCAACTTCGACCTGGCCGAGGATGCCAAACTGCAGCTGAGCAAGGACACCTACGACGAC
GACCTGGACAACCTGCTGGCCCAGATCGGCGACCAGTACGCCGACCTGTTTCTGGCCGCCAAGAACCTGT
CCGACGCCATCCTGCTGAGCGACATCCTGAGAGTGAACACCGAGATCACCAAGGCCCCCCTGAGCGCCTC
TATGATCAAGAGATACGACGAGCACCACCAGGACCTGACCCTGCTGAAAGCTCTCGTGCGGCAGCAGCTG
CCTGAGAAGTACAAAGAGATTTTCTTCGACCAGAGCAAGAACGGCTACGCCGGCTACATTGACGGCGGAG
CCAGCCAGGAAGAGTTCTACAAGTTCATCAAGCCCATCCTGGAAAAGATGGACGGCACCGAGGAACTGCT
CGTGAAGCTGAACAGAGAGGACCTGCTGCGGAAGCAGCGGACCTTCGACAACGGCAGCATCCCCCACCAG
ATCCACCTGGGAGAGCTGCACGCCATTCTGCGGCGGCAGGAAGATTTTTACCCATTCCTGAAGGACAACC
GGGAAAAGATCGAGAAGATCCTGACCTTCCGCATCCCCTACTACGTGGGCCCTCTGGCCAGGGGAAACAG
CAGATTCGCCTGGATGACCAGAAAGAGCGAGGAAACCATCACCCCCTGGAACTTCGAGGAAGTGGTGGAC
AAGGGCGCTTCCGCCCAGAGCTTCATCGAGCGGATGACCAACTTCGATAAGAACCTGCCCAACGAGAAGG
TGCTGCCCAAGCACAGCCTGCTGTACGAGTACTTCACCGTGTATAACGAGCTGACCAAAGTGAAATACGT
GACCGAGGGAATGAGAAAGCCCGCCTTCCTGAGCGGCGAGCAGAAAAAGGCCATCGTGGACCTGCTGTTC
AAGACCAACCGGAAAGTGACCGTGAAGCAGCTGAAAGAGGACTACTTCAAGAAAATCGAGTGCTTCGACT
CCGTGGAAATCTCCGGCGTGGAAGATCGGTTCAACGCCTCCCTGGGCACATACCACGATCTGCTGAAAAT
TATCAAGGACAAGGACTTCCTGGACAATGAGGAAAACGAGGACATTCTGGAAGATATCGTGCTGACCCTG
ACACTGTTTGAGGACAGAGAGATGATCGAGGAACGGCTGAAAACCTATGCCCACCTGTTCGACGACAAAG
TGATGAAGCAGCTGAAGCGGCGGAGATACACCGGCTGGGGCAGGCTGAGCCGGAAGCTGATCAACGGCAT
CCGGGACAAGCAGTCCGGCAAGACAATCCTGGATTTCCTGAAGTCCGACGGCTTCGCCAACAGAAACTTC
ATGCAGCTGATCCACGACGACAGCCTGACCTTTAAAGAGGACATCCAGAAAGCCCAGGTGTCCGGCCAGG
GCGATAGCCTGCACGAGCACATTGCCAATCTGGCCGGCAGCCCCGCCATTAAGAAGGGCATCCTGCAGAC
AGTGAAGGTGGTGGACGAGCTCGTGAAAGTGATGGGCCGGCACAAGCCCGAGAACATCGTGATCGAAATG
GCCAGAGAGAACCAGACCACCCAGAAGGGACAGAAGAACAGCCGCGAGAGAATGAAGCGGATCGAAGAGG
GCATCAAAGAGCTGGGCAGCCAGATCCTGAAAGAACACCCCGTGGAAAACACCCAGCTGCAGAACGAGAA
GCTGTACCTGTACTACCTGCAGAATGGGCGGGATATGTACGTGGACCAGGAACTGGACATCAACCGGCTG
TCCGACTACGATGTGGACGCCATCGTGCCTCAGAGCTTTCTGAAGGACGACTCCATCGACAACAAGGTGC
TGACCAGAAGCGACAAGAACCGGGGCAAGAGCGACAACGTGCCCTCCGAAGAGGTCGTGAAGAAGATGAA
GAACTACTGGCGGCAGCTGCTGAACGCCAAGCTGATTACCCAGAGAAAGTTCGACAATCTGACCAAGGCC
GAGAGAGGCGGCCTGAGCGAACTGGATAAGGCCGGCTTCATCAAGAGACAGCTGGTGGAAACCCGGCAGA
TCACAAAGCACGTGGCACAGATCCTGGACTCCCGGATGAACACTAAGTACGACGAGAATGACAAGCTGAT
CCGGGAAGTGAAAGTGATCACCCTGAAGTCCAAGCTGGTGTCCGATTTCCGGAAGGATTTCCAGTTTTAC
AAAGTGCGCGAGATCAACAACTACCACCACGCCCACGACGCCTACCTGAACGCCGTCGTGGGAACCGCCC
TGATCAAAAAGTACCCTAAGCTGGAAAGCGAGTTCGTGTACGGCGACTACAAGGTGTACGACGTGCGGAA
GATGATCGCCAAGAGCGAGCAGGAAATCGGCAAGGCTACCGCCAAGTACTTCTTCTACAGCAACATCATG
AACTTTTTCAAGACCGAGATTACCCTGGCCAACGGCGAGATCCGGAAGCGGCCTCTGATCGAGACAAACG
GCGAAACCGGGGAGATCGTGTGGGATAAGGGCCGGGATTTTGCCACCGTGCGGAAAGTGCTGAGCATGCC
CCAAGTGAATATCGTGAAAAAGACCGAGGTGCAGACAGGCGGCTTCAGCAAAGAGTCTATCCTGCCCAAG
AGGAACAGCGATAAGCTGATCGCCAGAAAGAAGGACTGGGACCCTAAGAAGTACGGCGGCTTCGACAGCC
CCACCGTGGCCTATTCTGTGCTGGTGGTGGCCAAAGTGGAAAAGGGCAAGTCCAAGAAACTGAAGAGTGT
GAAAGAGCTGCTGGGGATCACCATCATGGAAAGAAGCAGCTTCGAGAAGAATCCCATCGACTTTCTGGAA
GCCAAGGGCTACAAAGAAGTGAAAAAGGACCTGATCATCAAGCTGCCTAAGTACTCCCTGTTCGAGCTGG
AAAACGGCCGGAAGAGAATGCTGGCCTCTGCCGGCGAACTGCAGAAGGGAAACGAACTGGCCCTGCCCTC
CAAATATGTGAACTTCCTGTACCTGGCCAGCCACTATGAGAAGCTGAAGGGCTCCCCCGAGGATAATGAG
CAGAAACAGCTGTTTGTGGAACAGCACAAGCACTACCTGGACGAGATCATCGAGCAGATCAGCGAGTTCT
CCAAGAGAGTGATCCTGGCCGACGCTAATCTGGACAAAGTGCTGTCCGCCTACAACAAGCACCGGGATAA
GCCCATCAGAGAGCAGGCCGAGAATATCATCCACCTGTTTACCCTGACCAATCTGGGAGCCCCTGCCGCC
TTCAAGTACTTTGACACCACCATCGACCGGAAGAGGTACACCAGCACCAAAGAGGTGCTGGACGCCACCC
TGATCCACCAGAGCATCACCGGCCTGTACGAGACACGGATCTACCTGTCTCAGCTGGGAGGCGACAAAAG
GCCGGCGGCCACGAAAAAGGCCGGCCAGGCAAAAAAGAAAAAGTAAGAATTCCTAGAGCTCGCTGATCAG
CCTCGACTGTGCCTTCTAGTTGCCAGCCATCTGTTGTTTGCCCCTCCCCCGTGCCTTCCTTGACCCTGGA
AGGTGCCACTCCCACTGTCCTTTCCTAATAAAATGAGGAAATTGCATCGCATTGTCTGAGTAGGTGTCAT
TCTATTCTGGGGGGTGGGGTGGGGCAGGACAGCAAGGGGGAGGATTGGGAAGAGAATAGCAGGCATGCTG
GGGAGCGGCCGCAGGAACCCCTAGTGATGGAGTTGGCCACTCCCTCTCTGCGCGCTCGCTCGCTCACTGA
GGCCGGGCGACCAAAGGTCGCCCGACGCCCGGGCTTTGCCCGGGCGGCCTCAGTGAGCGAGCGAGCGCGC
AGCTGCCTGCAGGGGCGCCTGATGCGGTATTTTCTCCTTACGCATCTGTGCGGTATTTCACACCGCATA
[95 nt withheld, positions 5530-5624]
T
[46 nt withheld, positions 5626-5671]
C
[141 nt withheld, positions 5673-5813]
CCTTTGACGTTGGAGTCCACGTTCTTT
[37 nt withheld, positions 5841-5877]
ACTCTATCTCGGGCTATTCTTTTGATTTATAAGGGATTTTGCCGATTTCGGTCTATTGGTTAAAAAATGA
GCTGATTTAACAAAAATTTAACGCGAATTTTAACAAAATATTAACGTTTACAATTTTATGGTGCACTCTC
AGTACAATCTGCTCTGATGCCGCATAGTTAAGCCAGCCCCGACACCCGCCAACACCCGCTGACGCGCCCT
GACGGGCTTGTCTGCTCCCGGCATCCGCTTACAGACAAGCTGTGACCGTCTCCGGGAGCTGCATGTGTCA
GAGGTTTTCACCGTCATCACCGAAACGCGCGAGACGAAAGGGCCTCGTGATACGCCTATTTTTATAGGTT
AATGTCATGATAATAATGGTTTCTTAGACGTCAGGTGGCACTTTTCGGGGAAATGTGCGCGGAACCCCTA
TTTGTTTATTTTTCTAAATACATTCAAATATGTATCCGCTCATGAGACAATAACCCTGATAAATGCTTCA
ATAATATTGAAAAAGGAAGAGTATGAGTATTCAACATTTCCGTGTCGCCCTTATTCCCTTTTTTGCGGCA
TTTTGCCTTCCTGTTTTTGCTCACCCAGAAACGCTGGTGAAAGTAAAAGATGCTGAAGATCAGTTGGGTG
CACGAGTGGGTTACATCGAACTGGATCTCAACAGCGGTAAGATCCTTGAGAGTTTTCGCCCCGAAGAACG
TTTTCCAATGATGAGCACTTTTAAAGTTCTGCTATGTGGCGCGGTATTATCCCGTATTGACGCCGGGCAA
GAGCAACTCGGTCGCCGCATACACTATTCTCAGAATGACTTGGTTGAGTACTCACCAGTCACAGAAAAGC
ATCTTACGGATGGCATGACAGTAAGAGAATTATGCAGTGCTGCCATAACCATGAGTGATAACACTGCGGC
CAACTTACTTCTGACAACGATCGGAGGACCGAAGGAGCTAACCGCTTTTTTGCACAACATGGGGGATCAT
GTAACTCGCCTTGATCGTTGGGAACCGGAGCTGAATGAAGCCATACCAAACGACGAGCGTGACACCACGA
TGCCTGTAGCAATGGCAACAACGTTGCGCAAACTATTAACTGGCGAACTACTTACTCTAGCTTCCCGGCA
ACAATTAATAGACTGGATGGAGGCGGATAAAGTTGCAGGACCACTTCTGCGCTCGGCCCTTCCGGCTGGC
TGGTTTATTGCTGATAAATCTGGAGCCGGTGAGCGTGGAAGCCGCGGTATCATTGCAGCACTGGGGCCAG
ATGGTAAGCCCTCCCGTATCGTAGTTATCTACACGACGGGGAGTCAGGCAACTATGGATGAACGAAATAG
ACAGATCGCTGAGATAGGTGCCTCACTGATTAAGCATTGGTAACTGTCAGACCAAGTTTACTCATATATA
CTTTAGATTGATTTAAAACTTCATTTTTAATTTAAAAGGATCTAGGTGAAGATCCTTTTTGATAATCTCA
TGACCAAAATCCCTTAACGTGAGTTTTCGTTCCACTGAGCGTCAGACCCCGTAGAAAAGATCAAAGGATC
TTCTTGAGATCCTTTTTTTCTGCGCGTAATCTGCTGCTTGCAAACAAAAAAACCACCGCTACCAGCGGTG
GTTTGTTTGCCGGATCAAGAGCTACCAACTCTTTTTCCGAAGGTAACTGGCTTCAGCAGAGCGCAGATAC
CAAATACTGTTCTTCTAGTGTAGCCGTAGTTAGGCCACCACTTCAAGAACTCTGTAGCACCGCCTACATA
CCTCGCTCTGCTAATCCTGTTACCAGTGGCTGCTGCCAGTGGCGATAAGTCGTGTCTTACCGGGTTGGAC
TCAAGACGATAGTTACCGGATAAGGCGCAGCGGTCGGGCTGAACGGGGGGTTCGTGCACACAGCCCAGCT
TGGAGCGAACGACCTACACCGAACTGAGATACCTACAGCGTGAGCTATGAGAAAGCGCCACGCTTCCCGA
AGGGAGAAAGGCGGACAGGTATCCGGTAAGCGGCAGGGTCGGAACAGGAGAGCGCACGAGGGAGCTTCCA
GGGGGAAACGCCTGGTATCTTTATAGTCCTGTCGGGTTTCGCCACCTCTGACTTGAGCGTCGATTTTTGT
GATGCTCGTCAGGGGGGCGGAGCCTATGGAAAAACGCCAGCAACGCGGCCTTTTTACGGTTCCTGGCCTT
TTGCTGGCCTTTTGCTCACATGTGAGGGCCTATTTCCCATGATTCCTTCATATTTGCATATACGATACAA
GGCTGTTAGAGAGATAATTGGAATTAATTTGACTGTAAACACAAAGATATTAGTACAAAATACGTGACGT
AGAAAGTAATAATTTCTTGGGTAGTTTGCAGTTTTAAAATTATGTTTTAAAATGGACTATCATATGCTTA
CCGTAACTTGAAAGTATTTCGATTTCTTGGCTTTATATATCTTGTGGAAAGGACGAAACACCGGGTCTTC
GAGAAGACCTGTTTTAGAGCTAGAAATAGCAAGTTAAAATAAGGCTAGTCCGTTATCAACTTGAAAAAGT
GGCACCGAGTCGGTGCTTTTTTGTTTTAGAGCTAGAAATAGCAAGTTAAAATAAGGCTAGTCCGTTTTTA
GCGCGTGCGCCAATTCTGCAGACAAATGGCTCTAGAGACCGGCGCCGCTACAGGGCGCGTCCCATTCGCC
ATTCAGGCTGCGCAACTGTTGGGAAGGGCGATCGGTGCGGGCCTCTTCGCTATTACGCCAGCTGGCGAAA
GGGGGATGTGCTGCAAGGCGATTAAGTTGGGTAACGCCAGGGTTTTCCCAGTCACGACGTTGTAAAACGA
CGGCCAGTGAGCGCGCGTAATACGACTCACTATAGGGCGAATTGGGTACCGGGCCCCCCCTCGAGGTCCT
CCAGCTTTTGTTCCCCTTAGTGAGGGTTAATTGCGCGCTTGGCGTAATCATGGTCATAGCTGTTTCCTGT
GTGAAATTGTTATCCGCTCACAATTCCACACAACATACGAGCCGGAAGCATAAAGTGTAAAGCCTGGGGT
GCCTAATGAGTGAGCTAACTCACATTAATTGCGTTGCGCTCACTGCCCGCTTTCCACCGGTGGTCTCTG
Features (pLannotate 1.2.2; 25 found; start..end, strand, type, name):
      8..293     +  enhancer       CMV enhancer: human cytomegalovirus immediate early enhancer; contains an 18-bp deletion relative to the standard CMV enhancer
    295..569     +  promoter       chicken β-actin promoter: No description available
    570..797     +  intron         hybrid intron: hybrid between chicken β-actin (CBA) and minute virus of mice (MMV) introns (Gray et al., 2011)
    935..2536    +  CDS            dCas9(N): N-terminal portion of catalytically inactive Streptococcus pyogenes dCas9 carrying the D10A mutation (Zetsche et al., 2015)
   2537..5035    +  CDS            Cas9(C): C-terminal portion of Streptococcus pyogenes Cas9 (Zetsche et al., 2015)
   5036..5083    +  CDS            nucleoplasmin NLS: bipartite nuclear localization signal from nucleoplasmin
   5117..5228    +  polyA_signal   bGH poly(A) signal: bovine growth hormone polyadenylation signal
   5333..5473    +  repeat_region  AAV2 ITR: inverted terminal repeat of adeno-associated virus serotype 2 inverted
   5478..5529    -  misc_feature   bom (fragment): basis of mobility region from pBR322
   5548..6003    +  rep_origin     f1 ori (sequence partly withheld): f1 bacteriophage origin of replication; arrow indicates direction of (+) strand synthesis
   6004..6053    -  misc_feature   bom (fragment): basis of mobility region from pBR322
   6155..6190    -  CDS            rop (fragment): Rop protein, which maintains plasmids at low copy number; rop
   6285..6389    +  promoter       AmpR promoter: bla
   6390..7250    +  CDS            AmpR: β-lactamase; bla; confers resistance to ampicillin, carbenicillin, and related antibiotics
   7421..8009    +  rep_origin     ori: high-copy-number ColE1/pMB1/pBR322/pUC origin of replication
   8071..8311    +  promoter       U6 promoter: RNA polymerase III promoter for human U6 snRNA
   8338..8413    +  misc_RNA       gRNA scaffold: guide RNA scaffold for the Streptococcus pyogenes CRISPR/Cas9 system
   8420..8463    +  misc_RNA       gRNA scaffold (fragment): guide RNA scaffold for the Streptococcus pyogenes CRISPR/Cas9 system
   8509..8527    -  rep_origin     f1 ori (fragment): f1 bacteriophage origin of replication; arrow indicates direction of (+) strand synthesis
   8532..8687    -  CDS            lacZα (fragment): LacZα fragment of β-galactosidase; lacZ fragment
   8695..8713    +  promoter       T7 promoter: promoter for bacteriophage T7 RNA polymerase
   8722..8745    -  misc_feature   MCS (fragment): pBluescript multiple cloning site
   8824..8840    -  protein_bind   lac operator: The lac repressor binds to the lac operator to inhibit transcription in E. coli. This inhibition can be relieved by adding lactose or isopropyl-β-D-thiogalactopyranoside (IPTG). lac repressor encoded by lacI
   8848..8878    -  promoter       lac promoter: promoter for the E. coli lac operon
   8893..8914    -  protein_bind   CAP binding site: CAP binding activates transcription in the presence of cAMP. E. coli catabolite activator protein
