>Addgene plasmid #63600 | pX330A_dCas9-1x6 | analyzer sequence | sequence record 105771
AGGTACCCGTTACATAACTTACGGTAAATGGCCCGCCTGGCTGACCGCCCAACGACCCCCGCCCATTGAC
GTCAATAGTAACGCCAATAGGGACTTTCCATTGACGTCAATGGGTGGAGTATTTACGGTAAACTGCCCAC
TTGGCAGTACATCAAGTGTATCATATGCCAAGTACGCCCCCTATTGACGTCAATGACGGTAAATGGCCCG
CCTGGCATTGTGCCCAGTACATGACCTTATGGGACTTTCCTACTTGGCAGTACATCTACGTATTAGTCAT
CGCTATTACCATGGTCGAGGTGAGCCCCACGTTCTGCTTCACTCTCCCCATCTCCCCCCCCTCCCCACCC
CCAATTTTGTATTTATTTATTTTTTAATTATTTTGTGCAGCGATGGGGGCGGGGGGGGGGGGGGGGCGCG
CGCCAGGCGGGGCGGGGCGGGGCGAGGGGCGGGGCGGGGCGAGGCGGAGAGGTGCGGCGGCAGCCAATCA
GAGCGGCGCGCTCCGAAAGTTTCCTTTTATGGCGAGGCGGCGGCGGCGGCGGCCCTATAAAAAGCGAAGC
GCGCGGCGGGCGGGAGTCGCTGCGACGCTGCCTTCGCCCCGTGCCCCGCTCCGCCGCCGCCTCGCGCCGC
CCGCCCCGGCTCTGACTGACCGCGTTACTCCCACAGGTGAGCGGGCGGGACGGCCCTTCTCCTCCGGGCT
GTAATTAGCTGAGCAAGAGGTAAGGGTTTAAGGGATGGTTGGTTGGTGGGGTATTAATGTTTAATTACCT
GGAGCACCTGCCTGAAATCACTTTTTTTCAGGTTGGACCGGTGCCACCATGGACTATAAGGACCACGACG
GAGACTACAAGGATCATGATATTGATTACAAAGACGATGACGATAAGATGGCCCCAAAGAAGAAGCGGAA
GGTCGGTATCCACGGAGTCCCAGCAGCCGACAAGAAGTACAGCATCGGCCTGGCCATCGGCACCAACTCT
GTGGGCTGGGCCGTGATCACCGACGAGTACAAGGTGCCCAGCAAGAAATTCAAGGTGCTGGGCAACACCG
ACCGGCACAGCATCAAGAAGAACCTGATCGGAGCCCTGCTGTTCGACAGCGGCGAAACAGCCGAGGCCAC
CCGGCTGAAGAGAACCGCCAGAAGAAGATACACCAGACGGAAGAACCGGATCTGCTATCTGCAAGAGATC
TTCAGCAACGAGATGGCCAAGGTGGACGACAGCTTCTTCCACAGACTGGAAGAGTCCTTCCTGGTGGAAG
AGGATAAGAAGCACGAGCGGCACCCCATCTTCGGCAACATCGTGGACGAGGTGGCCTACCACGAGAAGTA
CCCCACCATCTACCACCTGAGAAAGAAACTGGTGGACAGCACCGACAAGGCCGACCTGCGGCTGATCTAT
CTGGCCCTGGCCCACATGATCAAGTTCCGGGGCCACTTCCTGATCGAGGGCGACCTGAACCCCGACAACA
GCGACGTGGACAAGCTGTTCATCCAGCTGGTGCAGACCTACAACCAGCTGTTCGAGGAAAACCCCATCAA
CGCCAGCGGCGTGGACGCCAAGGCCATCCTGTCTGCCAGACTGAGCAAGAGCAGACGGCTGGAAAATCTG
ATCGCCCAGCTGCCCGGCGAGAAGAAGAATGGCCTGTTCGGAAACCTGATTGCCCTGAGCCTGGGCCTGA
CCCCCAACTTCAAGAGCAACTTCGACCTGGCCGAGGATGCCAAACTGCAGCTGAGCAAGGACACCTACGA
CGACGACCTGGACAACCTGCTGGCCCAGATCGGCGACCAGTACGCCGACCTGTTTCTGGCCGCCAAGAAC
CTGTCCGACGCCATCCTGCTGAGCGACATCCTGAGAGTGAACACCGAGATCACCAAGGCCCCCCTGAGCG
CCTCTATGATCAAGAGATACGACGAGCACCACCAGGACCTGACCCTGCTGAAAGCTCTCGTGCGGCAGCA
GCTGCCTGAGAAGTACAAAGAGATTTTCTTCGACCAGAGCAAGAACGGCTACGCCGGCTACATTGACGGC
GGAGCCAGCCAGGAAGAGTTCTACAAGTTCATCAAGCCCATCCTGGAAAAGATGGACGGCACCGAGGAAC
TGCTCGTGAAGCTGAACAGAGAGGACCTGCTGCGGAAGCAGCGGACCTTCGACAACGGCAGCATCCCCCA
CCAGATCCACCTGGGAGAGCTGCACGCCATTCTGCGGCGGCAGGAAGATTTTTACCCATTCCTGAAGGAC
AACCGGGAAAAGATCGAGAAGATCCTGACCTTCCGCATCCCCTACTACGTGGGCCCTCTGGCCAGGGGAA
ACAGCAGATTCGCCTGGATGACCAGAAAGAGCGAGGAAACCATCACCCCCTGGAACTTCGAGGAAGTGGT
GGACAAGGGCGCTTCCGCCCAGAGCTTCATCGAGCGGATGACCAACTTCGATAAGAACCTGCCCAACGAG
AAGGTGCTGCCCAAGCACAGCCTGCTGTACGAGTACTTCACCGTGTATAACGAGCTGACCAAAGTGAAAT
ACGTGACCGAGGGAATGAGAAAGCCCGCCTTCCTGAGCGGCGAGCAGAAAAAGGCCATCGTGGACCTGCT
GTTCAAGACCAACCGGAAAGTGACCGTGAAGCAGCTGAAAGAGGACTACTTCAAGAAAATCGAGTGCTTC
GACTCCGTGGAAATCTCCGGCGTGGAAGATCGGTTCAACGCCTCCCTGGGCACATACCACGATCTGCTGA
AAATTATCAAGGACAAGGACTTCCTGGACAATGAGGAAAACGAGGACATTCTGGAAGATATCGTGCTGAC
CCTGACACTGTTTGAGGACAGAGAGATGATCGAGGAACGGCTGAAAACCTATGCCCACCTGTTCGACGAC
AAAGTGATGAAGCAGCTGAAGCGGCGGAGATACACCGGCTGGGGCAGGCTGAGCCGGAAGCTGATCAACG
GCATCCGGGACAAGCAGTCCGGCAAGACAATCCTGGATTTCCTGAAGTCCGACGGCTTCGCCAACAGAAA
CTTCATGCAGCTGATCCACGACGACAGCCTGACCTTTAAAGAGGACATCCAGAAAGCCCAGGTGTCCGGC
CAGGGCGATAGCCTGCACGAGCACATTGCCAATCTGGCCGGCAGCCCCGCCATTAAGAAGGGCATCCTGC
AGACAGTGAAGGTGGTGGACGAGCTCGTGAAAGTGATGGGCCGGCACAAGCCCGAGAACATCGTGATCGA
AATGGCCAGAGAGAACCAGACCACCCAGAAGGGACAGAAGAACAGCCGCGAGAGAATGAAGCGGATCGAA
GAGGGCATCAAAGAGCTGGGCAGCCAGATCCTGAAAGAACACCCCGTGGAAAACACCCAGCTGCAGAACG
AGAAGCTGTACCTGTACTACCTGCAGAATGGGCGGGATATGTACGTGGACCAGGAACTGGACATCAACCG
GCTGTCCGACTACGATGTGGACGCCATCGTGCCTCAGAGCTTTCTGAAGGACGACTCCATCGACAACAAG
GTGCTGACCAGAAGCGACAAGAACCGGGGCAAGAGCGACAACGTGCCCTCCGAAGAGGTCGTGAAGAAGA
TGAAGAACTACTGGCGGCAGCTGCTGAACGCCAAGCTGATTACCCAGAGAAAGTTCGACAATCTGACCAA
GGCCGAGAGAGGCGGCCTGAGCGAACTGGATAAGGCCGGCTTCATCAAGAGACAGCTGGTGGAAACCCGG
CAGATCACAAAGCACGTGGCACAGATCCTGGACTCCCGGATGAACACTAAGTACGACGAGAATGACAAGC
TGATCCGGGAAGTGAAAGTGATCACCCTGAAGTCCAAGCTGGTGTCCGATTTCCGGAAGGATTTCCAGTT
TTACAAAGTGCGCGAGATCAACAACTACCACCACGCCCACGACGCCTACCTGAACGCCGTCGTGGGAACC
GCCCTGATCAAAAAGTACCCTAAGCTGGAAAGCGAGTTCGTGTACGGCGACTACAAGGTGTACGACGTGC
GGAAGATGATCGCCAAGAGCGAGCAGGAAATCGGCAAGGCTACCGCCAAGTACTTCTTCTACAGCAACAT
CATGAACTTTTTCAAGACCGAGATTACCCTGGCCAACGGCGAGATCCGGAAGCGGCCTCTGATCGAGACA
AACGGCGAAACCGGGGAGATCGTGTGGGATAAGGGCCGGGATTTTGCCACCGTGCGGAAAGTGCTGAGCA
TGCCCCAAGTGAATATCGTGAAAAAGACCGAGGTGCAGACAGGCGGCTTCAGCAAAGAGTCTATCCTGCC
CAAGAGGAACAGCGATAAGCTGATCGCCAGAAAGAAGGACTGGGACCCTAAGAAGTACGGCGGCTTCGAC
AGCCCCACCGTGGCCTATTCTGTGCTGGTGGTGGCCAAAGTGGAAAAGGGCAAGTCCAAGAAACTGAAGA
GTGTGAAAGAGCTGCTGGGGATCACCATCATGGAAAGAAGCAGCTTCGAGAAGAATCCCATCGACTTTCT
GGAAGCCAAGGGCTACAAAGAAGTGAAAAAGGACCTGATCATCAAGCTGCCTAAGTACTCCCTGTTCGAG
CTGGAAAACGGCCGGAAGAGAATGCTGGCCTCTGCCGGCGAACTGCAGAAGGGAAACGAACTGGCCCTGC
CCTCCAAATATGTGAACTTCCTGTACCTGGCCAGCCACTATGAGAAGCTGAAGGGCTCCCCCGAGGATAA
TGAGCAGAAACAGCTGTTTGTGGAACAGCACAAGCACTACCTGGACGAGATCATCGAGCAGATCAGCGAG
TTCTCCAAGAGAGTGATCCTGGCCGACGCTAATCTGGACAAAGTGCTGTCCGCCTACAACAAGCACCGGG
ATAAGCCCATCAGAGAGCAGGCCGAGAATATCATCCACCTGTTTACCCTGACCAATCTGGGAGCCCCTGC
CGCCTTCAAGTACTTTGACACCACCATCGACCGGAAGAGGTACACCAGCACCAAAGAGGTGCTGGACGCC
ACCCTGATCCACCAGAGCATCACCGGCCTGTACGAGACACGGATCGACCTGTCTCAGCTGGGAGGCGACA
AAAGGCCGGCGGCCACGAAAAAGGCCGGCCAGGCAAAAAAGAAAAAGTAAGAATTCCTAGAGCTCGCTGA
TCAGCCTCGACTGTGCCTTCTAGTTGCCAGCCATCTGTTGTTTGCCCCTCCCCCGTGCCTTCCTTGACCC
TGGAAGGTGCCACTCCCACTGTCCTTTCCTAATAAAATGAGGAAATTGCATCGCATTGTCTGAGTAGGTG
TCATTCTATTCTGGGGGGTGGGGTGGGGCAGGACAGCAAGGGGGAGGATTGGGAAGAGAATAGCAGGCAT
GCTGGGGAGCGGCCGCAGGAACCCCTAGTGATGGAGTTGGCCACTCCCTCTCTGCGCGCTCGCTCGCTCA
CTGAGGCCGGGCGACCAAAGGTCGCCCGACGCCCGGGCTTTGCCCGGGCGGCCTCAGTGAGCGAGCGAGC
GCGCAGCTGCCTGCAGGGGCGCCTGATGCGGTATTTTCTCCTTACGCATCTGTGCGGTATTTCACACCGC
ATA
[142 nt withheld, positions 5534-5675]
C
[141 nt withheld, positions 5677-5817]
CCTTTGACGTTGGAGTCCACGTTCTTT
[37 nt withheld, positions 5845-5881]
ACCCTATCTCGGGCTATTCTTTTGATTTATAAGGGATTTTGCCGATTTCGGCCTATTGGTTAAAAAATGA
GCTGATTTAACAAAAATTTAACGCGAATTTTAACAAAATATTAACGTTTACAATTTTATGGTGCACTCTC
AGTACAATCTGCTCTGATGCCGCATAGTTAAGCCAGCCCCGACACCCGCCAACACCCGCTGACGCGCCCT
GACGGGCTTGTCTGCTCCCGGCATCCGCTTACAGACAAGCTGTGACCGTCTCCGGGAGCTGCATGTGTCA
GAGGTTTTCACCGTCATCACCGAAACGCGCGAGACGAAAGGGCCTCGTGATACGCCTATTTTTATAGGTT
AATGTCATGATAATAATGGTTTCTTAGACGTCAGGTGGCACTTTTCGGGGAAATGTGCGCGGAACCCCTA
TTTGTTTATTTTTCTAAATACATTCAAATATGTATCCGCTCATGAGACAATAACCCTGATAAATGCTTCA
ATAATATTGAAAAAGGAAGAGTATGAGTATTCAACATTTCCGTGTCGCCCTTATTCCCTTTTTTGCGGCA
TTTTGCCTTCCTGTTTTTGCTCACCCAGAAACGCTGGTGAAAGTAAAAGATGCTGAAGATCAGTTGGGTG
CACGAGTGGGTTACATCGAACTGGATCTCAACAGCGGTAAGATCCTTGAGAGTTTTCGCCCCGAAGAACG
TTTTCCAATGATGAGCACTTTTAAAGTTCTGCTATGTGGCGCGGTATTATCCCGTATTGACGCCGGGCAA
GAGCAACTCGGTCGCCGCATACACTATTCTCAGAATGACTTGGTTGAGTACTCACCAGTCACAGAAAAGC
ATCTTACGGATGGCATGACAGTAAGAGAATTATGCAGTGCTGCCATAACCATGAGTGATAACACTGCGGC
CAACTTACTTCTGACAACGATCGGAGGACCGAAGGAGCTAACCGCTTTTTTGCACAACATGGGGGATCAT
GTAACTCGCCTTGATCGTTGGGAACCGGAGCTGAATGAAGCCATACCAAACGACGAGCGTGACACCACGA
TGCCTGTAGCAATGGCAACAACGTTGCGCAAACTATTAACTGGCGAACTACTTACTCTAGCTTCCCGGCA
ACAATTAATAGACTGGATGGAGGCGGATAAAGTTGCAGGACCACTTCTGCGCTCGGCCCTTCCGGCTGGC
TGGTTTATTGCTGATAAATCTGGAGCCGGTGAGCGTGGAAGCCGCGGTATCATTGCAGCACTGGGGCCAG
ATGGTAAGCCCTCCCGTATCGTAGTTATCTACACGACGGGGAGTCAGGCAACTATGGATGAACGAAATAG
ACAGATCGCTGAGATAGGTGCCTCACTGATTAAGCATTGGTAACTGTCAGACCAAGTTTACTCATATATA
CTTTAGATTGATTTAAAACTTCATTTTTAATTTAAAAGGATCTAGGTGAAGATCCTTTTTGATAATCTCA
TGACCAAAATCCCTTAACGTGAGTTTTCGTTCCACTGAGCGTCAGACCCCGTAGAAAAGATCAAAGGATC
TTCTTGAGATCCTTTTTTTCTGCGCGTAATCTGCTGCTTGCAAACAAAAAAACCACCGCTACCAGCGGTG
GTTTGTTTGCCGGATCAAGAGCTACCAACTCTTTTTCCGAAGGTAACTGGCTTCAGCAGAGCGCAGATAC
CAAATACTGTCCTTCTAGTGTAGCCGTAGTTAGGCCACCACTTCAAGAACTCTGTAGCACCGCCTACATA
CCTCGCTCTGCTAATCCTGTTACCAGTGGCTGCTGCCAGTGGCGATAAGTCGTGTCTTACCGGGTTGGAC
TCAAGACGATAGTTACCGGATAAGGCGCAGCGGTCGGGCTGAACGGGGGGTTCGTGCACACAGCCCAGCT
TGGAGCGAACGACCTACACCGAACTGAGATACCTACAGCGTGAGCTATGAGAAAGCGCCACGCTTCCCGA
AGGGAGAAAGGCGGACAGGTATCCGGTAAGCGGCAGGGTCGGAACAGGAGAGCGCACGAGGGAGCTTCCA
GGGGGAAACGCCTGGTATCTTTATAGTCCTGTCGGGTTTCGCCACCTCTGACTTGAGCGTCGATTTTTGT
GATGCTCGTCAGGGGGGCGGAGCCTATGGAAAAACGCCAGCAACGCGGCCTTTTTACGGTTCCTGGCCTT
TTGCTGGCCTTTTGCTCACATGTGAGGGCCTATTTCCCATGATTCCTTCATATTTGCATATACGATACAA
GGCTGTTAGAGAGATAATTGGAATTAATTTGACTGTAAACACAAAGATATTAGTACAAAATACGTGACGT
AGAAAGTAATAATTTCTTGGGTAGTTTGCAGTTTTAAAATTATGTTTTAAAATGGACTATCATATGCTTA
CCGTAACTTGAAAGTATTTCGATTTCTTGGCTTTATATATCTTGTGGAAAGGACGAAACACCGGGTCTTC
GAGAAGACCTGTTTTAGAGCTAGAAATAGCAAGTTAAAATAAGGCTAGTCCGTTATCAACTTGAAAAAGT
GGCACCGAGTCGGTGCTTTTTTGTTTTAGAGCTAGAAATAGCAAGTTAAAATAAGGCTAGTCCGTTTTTA
GCGCGTGCGCCAATTCTGCAGACAAATGGCTCTAGAGACCGGCGCCGCTACAGGGCGCGTCCCATTCGCC
ATTCAGGCTGCGCAACTGTTGGGAAGGGCGATCGGTGCGGGCCTCTTCGCTATTACGCCAGCTGGCGAAA
GGGGGATGTGCTGCAAGGCGATTAAGTTGGGTAACGCCAGGGTTTTCCCAGTCACGACGTTGTAAAACGA
CGGCCAGTGAGCGCGCGTAATACGACTCACTATAGGGCGAATTGGGTACCGGGCCCCCCCTCGAGGTCCT
CCAGCTTTTGTTCCCTTTAGTGAGGGTTAATTGCGCGCTTGGCGTAATCATGGTCATAGCTGTTTCCTGT
GTGAAATTGTTATCCGCTCACAATTCCACACAACATACGAGCCGGAAGCATAAAGTGTAAAGCCTGGGGT
GCCTAATGAGTGAGCTAACTCACATTAATTGCGTTGCGCTCACTGCCCGCTTTCCACCGGTGGTCTCTG
Features (pLannotate 1.2.2; 26 found; start..end, strand, type, name):
      8..293     +  enhancer       CMV enhancer: human cytomegalovirus immediate early enhancer; contains an 18-bp deletion relative to the standard CMV enhancer
    295..572     +  promoter       chicken β-actin promoter: No description available
    573..801     +  intron         hybrid intron: hybrid between chicken β-actin (CBA) and minute virus of mice (MMV) introns (Gray et al., 2011)
    939..2540    +  CDS            dCas9(N): N-terminal portion of catalytically inactive Streptococcus pyogenes dCas9 carrying the D10A mutation (Zetsche et al., 2015)
   2541..5039    +  CDS            Cas9(C): C-terminal portion of Streptococcus pyogenes Cas9 (Zetsche et al., 2015)
   5040..5087    +  CDS            nucleoplasmin NLS: bipartite nuclear localization signal from nucleoplasmin
   5121..5232    +  polyA_signal   bGH poly(A) signal: bovine growth hormone polyadenylation signal
   5337..5477    +  repeat_region  AAV2 ITR: inverted terminal repeat of adeno-associated virus serotype 2 inverted
   5482..5533    -  misc_feature   bom (fragment): basis of mobility region from pBR322
   5552..5932    +  rep_origin     M13 ori (sequence partly withheld): M13 bacteriophage origin of replication; arrow indicates direction of (+) strand synthesis
   6008..6057    -  misc_feature   bom (fragment): basis of mobility region from pBR322
   6159..6194    -  CDS            rop (fragment): Rop protein, which maintains plasmids at low copy number; rop
   6289..6393    +  promoter       AmpR promoter: bla
   6394..7254    +  CDS            AmpR: β-lactamase; bla; confers resistance to ampicillin, carbenicillin, and related antibiotics
   7425..8013    +  rep_origin     ori: high-copy-number ColE1/pMB1/pBR322/pUC origin of replication
   8075..8315    +  promoter       U6 promoter: RNA polymerase III promoter for human U6 snRNA
   8342..8417    +  misc_RNA       gRNA scaffold: guide RNA scaffold for the Streptococcus pyogenes CRISPR/Cas9 system
   8424..8467    +  misc_RNA       gRNA scaffold (fragment): guide RNA scaffold for the Streptococcus pyogenes CRISPR/Cas9 system
   8513..8531    -  rep_origin     f1 ori (fragment): f1 bacteriophage origin of replication; arrow indicates direction of (+) strand synthesis
   8536..8691    -  CDS            lacZα (fragment): LacZα fragment of β-galactosidase; lacZ fragment
   8699..8717    +  promoter       T7 promoter: promoter for bacteriophage T7 RNA polymerase
   8726..8749    -  misc_feature   MCS (fragment): pBluescript multiple cloning site
   8765..8783    -  promoter       T3 promoter: promoter for bacteriophage T3 RNA polymerase
   8828..8844    -  protein_bind   lac operator: The lac repressor binds to the lac operator to inhibit transcription in E. coli. This inhibition can be relieved by adding lactose or isopropyl-β-D-thiogalactopyranoside (IPTG). lac repressor encoded by lacI
   8852..8882    -  promoter       lac promoter: promoter for the E. coli lac operon
   8897..8918    -  protein_bind   CAP binding site: CAP binding activates transcription in the presence of cAMP. E. coli catabolite activator protein
