[The description below was written by a language model from this plasmid's Addgene catalogue record and pLannotate feature annotations shown in this document.]
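Description:
pX330A_dCas9-1x6 is a mammalian expression CRISPR plasmid of about 9 kb, partly derived from the pX330 family, that delivers catalytically inactive Streptococcus pyogenes Cas9 and a guide RNA from a single vector. It is propagated in E. coli as a high-copy plasmid through a pUC-type ColE1 origin and selected with ampicillin via the β-lactamase gene. An f1/M13 phage origin and a single AAV2 ITR are also annotated. With only one ITR detected, the ITR looks like a backbone remnant rather than part of a functional AAV packaging cassette.

The main payload is a human codon-optimised dCas9 coding sequence driven by the CBh promoter, annotated as a CMV enhancer, chicken β-actin promoter and hybrid CBA/MVM intron. The catalogue lists an N-terminal 3xFLAG tag. This tag is not called by the annotation, although there is unannotated space upstream of the Cas9 coding region. A nucleoplasmin bipartite NLS follows the C-terminus, and transcription ends at a bGH polyadenylation signal. The feature table identifies the D10A change in the N-terminal portion, while the catalogue notes a D1361Y substitution. The other inactivating mutation is not explicitly recorded.

A separate human U6 Pol III promoter sits upstream of an S. pyogenes gRNA scaffold, with a short gap between them where a spacer sequence would sit. Downstream lie a partial second scaffold and a lacZα/lac promoter fragment with a pBluescript MCS remnant and T7 promoter. This layout and the "1x6" name suggest a stuffer or acceptor region for assembling additional guide cassettes, though the record does not state this. The stated purpose is simply co-expression of dCas9 and gRNA, which allows programmable DNA binding without cleavage. The two sequence records differ by only a few bases and agree in layout.
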