Addgene plasmid #63600: pX330A_dCas9-1x6
Purpose: Expresses dCas9 and gRNA
Depositing lab: Takashi Yamamoto. Depositing organization: Hiroshima University. Publication: Production of knockout mice by DNA microinjection of various CRISPR/Cas9 vectors into freeze-thawed fertilized oocytes. Nakagawa Y, Sakuma T, Sakamoto T, Ohmuraya M, Nakagata N, Yamamoto T. BMC Biotechnol. 2015 May 22;15(1):33. 10.1186/s12896-015-0144-x PubMed 25997509.
Backbone
  Vector backbone: pUC ori vector
  Vector type: Mammalian Expression, CRISPR
Growth in bacteria
  Bacterial resistance: Ampicillin, 100 μg/mL
  Growth temperature: 37°C
  Growth strain: Stbl3
  Copy number: High Copy
Gene/Insert
  Gene/Insert name: humanized S. pyogenes dCas9
  Species: S. pyogenes
  Insert size (bp): 4272
  Mutation: D1361Y
  Promoter: CBh
  Tag / fusion protein: 3xFLAG (N terminal on insert)
  Cloning method: Unknown
  Sequencing primers: 5′ T7 (TAATACGACTCACTATAGGG)
Resource information
  A portion of this plasmid was derived from a plasmid made by: Feng Zhang
Terms and licenses: Academic/Nonprofit Terms; Industry Terms: Not Available to Industry
How to cite: pX330A_dCas9-1x6 was a gift from Takashi Yamamoto (Addgene plasmid # 63600 ; http://n2t.net/addgene:63600 ; RRID:Addgene_63600)
