>Addgene plasmid #63600 | pX330A_dCas9-1x6 | addgene partial sequence | sequence record 111639 | M13pUC-Fwd 5'-CCCAGTCACGACGTTGTAAAACG-3'
CGACTCACTATAGGGCGAATTGGGTACCGGGCCCCCCCTCGAGGTCCTCCAGCTTTTGTTCCCTTTAGTG
AGGGTTAATTGCGCGCTTGGCGTAATCATGGTCATAGCTGTTTCCTGTGTGAAATTGTTATCCGCTCACA
ATTCCACACAACATACGAGCCGGAAGCATAAAGTGTAAAGCCTGGGGTGCCTAATGAGTGAGCTAACTCA
CATTAATTGCGTTGCGCTCACTGCCCGCTTTCCACCGGTGGTCTCTGAGGTACCCGTTACATAACTTACG
GTAAATGGCCCGCCTGGCTGACCGCCCAACGACCCCCGCCCATTGACGTCAATAGTAACGCCAATAGGGA
CTTTCCATTGACGTCAATGGGTGGAGTATTTACGGTAAACTGCCCACTTGGCAGTACATCAAGTGTATCA
TATGCCAAGTACGCCCCCTATTGACGTCAATGACGGTAAATGGCCCGCCTGGCATTGTGCCCAGTACATG
ACCTTATGGGACTTTCCTACTTGGCAGTACATCTACGTATTAGTCATCGCTATTACCATGGTCGAGGTGA
GCCCCACGTTCTGCTTCACTCTCCCCATCTCCCCCCCCTCCCCACCCCCAATTTTGTATTTATTTATTTT
TTAATTATTTTGTGCA
