>Addgene plasmid #63600 | pX330A_dCas9-1x6 | addgene partial sequence | sequence record 113877 | hSpCas9-R1 5'-CGCTCGTGCTTCTTATCCTC-3'
AGCTGTCGTCCACCTTGGCCATCTCGTTGCTGAAGATCTCTTGCAGATAGCAGATCCGGTTCTTCCGTCT
GGTGTATCTTCTTCTGGCGGTTCTCTTCAGCCGGGTGGCCTCGGCTGTTTCGCCGCTGTCGAACAGCAGG
GCTCCGATCAGGTTCTTCTTGATGCTGTGCCGGTCGGTGTTGCCCAGCACCTTGAATTTCTTGCTGGGCA
CCTTGTACTCGTCGGTGATCACGGCCCAGCCCACAGAGTTGGTGCCGATGGCCAGGCCGATGCTGTACTT
CTTGTCGGCTGCTGGGACTCCGTGGATACCGACCTTCCGCTTCTTCTTTGGGGCCATCTTATCGTCATCG
TCTTTGTAATCAATATCATGATCCTTGTAGTCTCCGTCGTGGTCCTTATAGTCCATGGTGGCACCGGTCC
AACCTGAAAAAAAGTGATTTCAGGCAGGTGCTCCAGGTAATTAAACATTAATACCCCACCAACCAACCAT
CCCTTAAACCCTTACCTCTTGCTCAGCTAATTACAGCCCGGAGGAGAAGGGCCGTCCCGCCCGCTCACCT
GTGGGAGTAACGCGGTCAGTCAGAGCCGGGGCGGGCGGCGCGAGGCG
